Addgene plasmid #244660: CL20_mEGFP_FOidr_108
Purpose: Express mEGFP-tagged intrinsically disordered protein (IDR), FOidr_108, derived from human fusion protein MFF_ERBB4
Depositing lab: Richard Kriwacki. Depositing organization: St. Jude Children's Research Hospital. Publication: Proteome-wide computational analyses reveal links between protein condensate formation and RNA biology. Maiti S, Tripathi S, Baggett DW, Phillips AH, Park CG, Wang J, Wahiduzzaman, Freyaldenhoven WT, Kinger S, Pioso BJ, Bollinger JC, Somjee R, Lang B, Babu MM, Kriwacki RW. Sci Adv. 2025 Dec 5;11(49):eady1420. doi: 10.1126/sciadv.ady1420. Epub 2025 Dec 3. PubMed 41337585.
Backbone
  Vector backbone: CL20
  Vector type: Mammalian Expression
Growth in bacteria
  Bacterial resistance: Ampicillin, 100 μg/mL
  Growth temperature: 37°C
  Growth strain: NEB Stable
  Copy number: High Copy
Gene/Insert
  Gene/Insert name: FOidr_108
  Species: H. sapiens (human)
  Mutation: Unmutated
  Tag / fusion protein: monomeric EGFP (N terminal on insert)
  Cloning method: Restriction Enzyme; 5′ cloning site Unknown (unknown if destroyed)
Terms and licenses: Academic/Nonprofit Terms; Industry Terms: Not Available to Industry
Depositor comments: MFF_ERBB4_274_447
How to cite: CL20_mEGFP_FOidr_108 was a gift from Richard Kriwacki (Addgene plasmid # 244660 ; http://n2t.net/addgene:244660 ; RRID:Addgene_244660)
