[The description below was written by a language model from this plasmid's Addgene catalogue record and pLannotate feature annotations shown in this document.]
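Description:
CL20_mEGFP_FOidr_108 is a mammalian expression plasmid built on the CL20 backbone. The catalogue lists it only as a mammalian expression vector, but the feature table shows the architecture of an HIV-1-derived, self-inactivating lentiviral transfer vector. In bacteria it is maintained through a high-copy ColE1/pUC-type origin and selected with ampicillin via the β-lactamase gene. The recorded growth strain is a recombination-reducing one, which is typical for plasmids carrying repeated LTR sequences. The backbone also contains an SV40 origin, an SV40 poly(A) signal and remnants of lac regulatory elements.

The viral portion begins with a CMV enhancer joined to a truncated 5' LTR, an arrangement that normally permits Tat-independent transcription of the vector genome in packaging cells. This is followed by the Ψ packaging signal with a partial gag sequence, the cPPT/CTS, the Rev response element and a ΔU3 3' LTR fragment, with a rabbit β-globin poly(A) signal downstream. Short hits to vif, rev and nef are residual HIV-1 sequence rather than intact genes.

Between the RRE and the 3' LTR, an internal CMV enhancer/promoter drives monomeric EGFP fused to the N-terminus of FOidr_108. This insert is an unmutated intrinsically disordered region derived from the human fusion protein MFF_ERBB4, noted by the depositor as spanning positions 274–447, and most of it is annotated as an ERBB4 fragment. No WPRE or mammalian selection marker is annotated.

The construct is intended to express the fluorescently tagged IDR in mammalian cells. The associated publication concerns protein condensate formation and its links to RNA biology, which suggests imaging of the IDR's behaviour in cells, although the record does not state the specific assay.
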