Features (pLannotate 1.2.2; 29 found; start..end, strand, type, name):
    199..254     -  polyA_signal   β-globin poly(A) signal: rabbit β-globin polyadenylation signal (Gil and Proudfoot, 1987)
    340..475     -  LTR            3' LTR (ΔU3) (fragment): self-inactivating 3' long terminal repeat (LTR) from HIV-1
    477..545     -  CDS            nef (fragment): NEF_HV1Z2 - Experimental evidence at protein level: Swiss-Prot protein existence level 1. Extracellular Nef protein targets CD4(+) T-lymphocytes for apoptosis by interacting with CXCR4 surface receptors. From Human immunodeficiency virus type 1 group M subtype D (isolate Z2/CDC-Z34) (HIV-1).
    571..1086    -  CDS            ERBB4 (fragment): ERBB4_HUMAN - Also known as HER4. Experimental evidence at protein level: Swiss-Prot protein existence level 1. Tyrosine-protein kinase that plays an essential role as cell surface receptor for neuregulins and EGF family members and regulates development of the heart, the central nervous system and the mammary gland, gene transcription, cell proliferation, differentiation, migration and apoptosis. Required for normal cardiac muscle differentiation during embryonic development, and for postnatal cardiomyocyte proliferation. Required for normal development of the embryonic central nervous system
   1135..1851    -  CDS            mEGFP: mEGFP is a basic (constitutively fluorescent) green fluorescent protein published in 2002, derived from Aequorea victoria. It has moderate acid sensitivity.
   1865..1902    -  misc_feature   MCS (fragment): multiple cloning site
   1901..1917    -  promoter       tight TRE promoter (fragment): Tet-responsive promoter PTight, consisting of seven tet operator sequences followed by the minimal CMV promoter
   1933..2136    -  promoter       CMV promoter: human cytomegalovirus (CMV) immediate early promoter
   2137..2440    -  enhancer       CMV enhancer: human cytomegalovirus immediate early enhancer
   2508..2524    -  misc_feature   MCS (fragment): multiple cloning site
   2524..2549    -  CDS            Rev (fragment): human immunodeficiency virus 1 (HIV-1) Rev protein; rev; enhances nuclear export of unspliced and incompletely spliced viral mRNAs
   2926..3159    -  misc_feature   RRE: The Rev response element (RRE) of HIV-1 allows for Rev-dependent mRNA export from the nucleus to the cytoplasm.
   3293..3376    -  CDS            vif (fragment): VIF_HV1BR - Experimental evidence at protein level: Swiss-Prot protein existence level 1. Counteracts the innate antiviral activity of host APOBEC3F and APOBEC3G. Forms a complex with host APOBEC3F and APOBEC3G thus preventing the entry of these lethally hypermutating enzymes into progeny virions. Recruits an active E3 ubiquitin ligase complex composed of elongin BC, CUL5, and RBX2 to induce polyubiquitination of APOBEC3G and APOBEC3F. In turn, they are directed to the 26S proteasome for degradation. Vif interaction with APOBEC3G also blocks its cytidine deaminase activity in a proteasome-inde
   3519..3636    -  misc_feature   cPPT/CTS: central polypurine tract and central termination sequence of HIV-1
   3785..4144    -  CDS            HIV-1 gag (fragment): gag protein from human immunodeficiency virus 1; gag
   4128..4253    -  misc_feature   HIV-1 Ψ: packaging signal of human immunodeficiency virus type 1
   4300..4557    -  LTR            5' LTR (truncated): truncated 5' long terminal repeat (LTR) from HIV-1
   4559..4938    -  enhancer       CMV enhancer: human cytomegalovirus immediate early enhancer
   4969..5073    +  promoter       AmpR promoter: bla
   5074..5934    +  CDS            AmpR: β-lactamase; bla; confers resistance to ampicillin, carbenicillin, and related antibiotics
   6105..6693    +  rep_origin     ori: high-copy-number ColE1/pMB1/pBR322/pUC origin of replication
   6876..6930    +  CDS            lacI (fragment): lac repressor; lacI; The lac repressor binds to the lac operator to inhibit transcription in E. coli. This inhibition can be relieved by adding lactose or isopropyl-β-D-thiogalactopyranoside (IPTG).
   6932..7066    -  polyA_signal   SV40 poly(A) signal: SV40 polyadenylation signal
   7086..7221    -  rep_origin     SV40 ori: SV40 origin of replication
   7245..7267    -  promoter       SV40 promoter (fragment): SV40 enhancer and early promoter
   7274..7313    +  CDS            lacI (fragment): lac repressor; lacI; The lac repressor binds to the lac operator to inhibit transcription in E. coli. This inhibition can be relieved by adding lactose or isopropyl-β-D-thiogalactopyranoside (IPTG).
   7326..7347    +  protein_bind   CAP binding site: CAP binding activates transcription in the presence of cAMP. E. coli catabolite activator protein
   7362..7392    +  promoter       lac promoter: promoter for the E. coli lac operon
   7400..7416    +  protein_bind   lac operator: The lac repressor binds to the lac operator to inhibit transcription in E. coli. This inhibition can be relieved by adding lactose or isopropyl-β-D-thiogalactopyranoside (IPTG). lac repressor encoded by lacI
>Addgene plasmid #244660 | CL20_mEGFP_FOidr_108 | addgene full sequence | sequence record 488131 | Addgene NGS Result
AAAAAAAATCTAACCTCAAGTCAAGGCTTTTCTATGGAATAAGGAATGGACAGCAGGGGGCTGTTTCATA
TACTGATGACCTCTTTATAGCCAACCTTTGTTCATGGCAGCCAGCATATGGGCATATGTTGCCAAACTCT
AAACCAAATACTCATTCTGATGTTTTAAATGATTTGCCCTCCCATATGTCCTTCCGAGTGAGAGACACAA
AAAATTCCAACACACTATTGCAATGAAAATAAATTTCCTTTATTAGCCAGAAGTCAGATGCTCAAGGGGC
TTCATGATGTCCCCATAATTTTTGGCAGAGGGAAAAAGATCTGCTAGCTCGAGCAGCTGAAGCTTTATTG
AGGCTTAAGCAGTGGGTTCCCTAGTTAGCCAGAGAGCTCCCAGGCTCAGATCTGGTCTAACCAGAGAGAC
CCAGTACAGGCAAAAAGCAGATCTTGTCTTCTTTGGGAGTGAATTAGCCCTTCCAGTCCCCCCTTTTCTT
TTAAAAAGTGGCTAAGATCTACAGCTGCCTTGTAAGTCATTGGTCTTAAAGGTACCGTAATCTTATCTAG
AACCGGTTCACAGGTAAAGGGGCTCGTTGACGTACTCATCTTCCGCCTTAGGCGGCCCGTTAGACGCATT
GTGGTATTCTGGATTGTCTAACGCCTGCAGATCCCCATTTTTACGACGGGATACGAAGGGATTTTCCTCT
ACAGGATTCAGGTATTCTTGTTTCGGCTTGTCACGCATTGGTGTCATGTAGCCCTCCTCGTCCAGCTCCC
CACGCGGACTACGCTCCGGTGCGAAAACCGTGGGATCTGCACTGTAACGCTGTGTGCTAGAATCTTCCTG
AACGTGAGGCGCGACTGGCTTGCGCAAAGTCCCATTGCAGCAAGAATCATCAAAAATCTCAGCTGTGGCC
CCTTGTGCAACTGGCGCCTCAGGGATAGTACTAGTAGGAGCGCGGTAGGGCACTGAGACTCCCTGTTCCG
CCGCGAACCCCCCATCACGGTAGACAAATTGGTTACCTGACATGGGAGTATAGGCGGGCGGAGGCGAGTG
CCCAATTTCCGAGCGATTGGAATCAATGCGCGCGCGACTAGTCCGGGAAGCGGCCGCACTTCCCCCGGAG
CCTCCGCTTCCGCCCTTGTACAGCTCGTCCATGCCGAGAGTGATCCCGGCGGCGGTCACGAACTCCAGCA
GGACCATGTGATCGCGCTTCTCGTTGGGGTCTTTGCTCAGCTTGGACTGGGTGCTCAGGTAGTGGTTGTC
GGGCAGCAGCACGGGGCCGTCGCCGATGGGGGTGTTCTGCTGGTAGTGGTCGGCGAGCTGCACGCTGCCG
TCCTCGATGTTGTGGCGGATCTTGAAGTTCACCTTGATGCCGTTCTTCTGCTTGTCGGCCATGATATAGA
CGTTGTGGCTGTTGTAGTTGTACTCCAGCTTGTGCCCCAGGATGTTGCCGTCCTCCTTGAAGTCGATGCC
CTTCAGCTCGATGCGGTTCACCAGGGTGTCGCCCTCGAACTTCACCTCGGCGCGGGTCTTGTAGTTGCCG
TCGTCCTTGAAGAAGATGGTGCGCTCCTGGACGTAGCCTTCGGGCATGGCGGACTTGAAGAAGTCGTGCT
GCTTCATGTGGTCGGGGTAGCGGCTGAAGCACTGCACGCCGTAGGTCAGGGTGGTCACGAGGGTGGGCCA
GGGCACGGGCAGCTTGCCGGTGGTGCAGATGAACTTCAGGGTCAGCTTGCCGTAGGTGGCATCGCCCTCG
CCCTCGCCGGACACGCTGAACTTGTGGCCGTTTACGTCGCCGTCCAGCTCGACCAGGATGGGCACCACCC
CGGTGAACAGCTCCTCGCCCTTGCTCACCATGGTGGCGACCGGTGGATCCCGGGCCCGCGGTACCGTCGA
CTGCAGAATTCGGTTCACTAAACGAGCCCGGTTCACTAAACGAGCTCTGCTTATATAGACCTCCCACCGT
ACACGCCTACCGCCCATTTGCGTCAATGGGGCGGAGTTGTTACGACATTTTGGAAAGTCCCGTTGATTTT
GGTGCCAAAACAAACTCCCATTGACGTCAATGGGGTGGAGACTTGGAAATCCCCGTGAGTCAAACCGCTA
TCCACGCCCATTGATGTACTGCCAAAACCGCATCACCATGGTAATAGCGATGACTAATACGTAGATGTAC
TGCCAAGTAGGAAAGTCCCATAAGGTCATGTACTGGGCATAATGCCAGGCGGGCCATTTACCGTCATTGA
CGTCAATAGGGGGCGTACTTGGCATATGATACACTTGATGTACTGCCAAGTGGGCAGTTTACCGTAAATA
CTCCACCCATTGACGTCAATGGAAAGTCCCTATTGGCGTTACTATGGGAACATACGTCATTATTGACGTC
AATGGGCGGGGGTCGTTGGGCGGTCAGCCAGGCGGGCCATTTACCGTAAGTTATGTAACGCGGAACTCCA
TATATGGGCTATGAACTAATGACCCCGTAATTGATTACTATTAATAACTAGCACGCGTTCGAAGCTTGAG
CTCGGTCCCCTCGGGGTTGGGAGGTGGGTCTGAAACGATAATGGTGAATATCCCTGCCTAACTCTATTCA
CTATAGAAAGTACAGCAAAAACTATTCTTAAACCTACCAAGCCTCCTACTATCATTATGAATAATTTTAT
ATACCACAGCCAATTTGTTATGTTAAACCAATTCCACAAACTTGCCCATTTATCTAATTCCAATAATTCT
TGTTCATTCTTTTCTTGCTGGTTTTGCGATTCTTCAATTAAGGAGTGTATTAAGCTTGTGTAATTGTTAA
TTTCTCTGTCCCACTCCATCCAGGTCGTGTGATTCCAAATCTGTTCCAGAGATTTATTACTCCAACTAGC
ATTCCAAGGCACAGCAGTGGTGCAAATGAGTTTTCCAGAGCAACCCCAAATCCCCAGGAGCTGTTGATCC
TTTAGGTATCTTTCCACAGCCAGGATTCTTGCCTGGAGCTGCTTGATGCCCCAGACTGTGAGTTGCAACA
GATGCTGTTGCGCCTCAATAGCCCTCAGCAAATTGTTCTGCTGCTGCACTATACCAGACAATAATTGTCT
GGCCTGTACCGTCAGCGTCATTGACGCTGCGCCCATAGTGCTTCCTGCTGCTCCCAAGAACCCAAGGAAC
AAAGCTCCTATTCCCACTGCTCTTTTTTCTCTCTGCACCACTCTTCTCTTTGCCTTGGTGGGTGCTACTC
CTAATGGTTCAATTTTTACTACTTTATATTTATATAATTCACTTCTCCAATTGTCCCTCATATCTCCTCC
TTATGGTGTTTTACTAAACTTTTCCATGTTCTAATCCTCATCCTGTCTACTTGCCACACAATCATCACCT
GCCATCTGTTTTCCATAATCCCTAATGATCTTTGCTTTTCTTCTTGGCACTACTTTTATGTCACTATTAT
CTTGTATTACTACTGCCCCTTCACCTTTCCAGAGGAGCTTTGCTGGTCCTTTCCAAAGTGGATTTCTGCT
GTCCCTGTAATAAACCCGAAAATTTTGAATTTTTGTAATTTGTTTTTGTAATTCTTTAGTTTGTATGTCT
GTTGCTATTATGTCTACTATTCTTTCCCCTGCACTGTACCCCCCAATCCCCCCTTTTCTTTTAAAATTGT
GGATGAATACTGCCATTTGTACTGCTGTCTTAAGATGTTCAGCCTGATCTCTTACCTGTCCTATAATTTT
CTTTAATTCTTTATTCATAGATTCTACTACTCCTTGACTTTGGGGATTGTAGGGAATTTCCAGGTCTGAA
GATCCTGCTGCTTGCTGTGCTTTTTTCTTACTTTTGTTTTGCTCTTCCTCTATCTTGTCTAAAGCTTCCT
TGGTGTCTTTTATCTCTATCCTTTGATGCACACAATAGAGGGTTGCTACTGTATTATATAATGATCTAAG
TTCTTCTGATCCTGTCTGAAGGGATGGTTGTAGCTGTCCCAGTATTTGTCTACAGCCTTCTGATGTTTCT
AACAGGCCAGTATTAACTGCGAATCGTTCTAGCTCCCTGCTTGCCCATACTATATGTTTTAATTTATATT
TTTTCTTTCCCCCTGGCCTTAACCGAATTTTTTCCCATCGCGATCTAATTCTCCCCCGCTTAATACTGAC
GCTCTCGCACCCATCTCTCTCCTTCTAGCCTCCGCTAGTCAAAATTTTTGGCGTACTCACCAGTCGCCGC
CCCTCGCCTCTTGCCGTGCGCGCTTCAGCAAGCCGAGTCCTGCGTCGAGAGAGCTCCTCTGGTTTCCCTT
TCGCTTTCAAGTCCCTGTTCGGGCGCCACTGCTAGAGATTTTCCACACTGACTAAAAGGGTCTGAGGGAT
CTCTAGTTACCAGAGTCACACAACAGACGGGCACACACTACTTGAAGCACTCAAGGCAAGCTTTATTGAG
GCTTAAGCAGTGGGTTCCCTAGTTAGCCAGAGAGCTCCCAGGCTCAGATCTGGTCTAACCAGAGAGACCC
AGTACAGGCAAAAAGCAGCTGCTTATATGCAGGATCTGAGGGCTCGCCACTCCCCAGTCCCGCCCAGGCC
ACGCCTCCCATGGTAATAGCGATGACTAATACGTAGATGTACTGCCAAGTAGGAAAGTCCCATAAGGTCA
TGTACTGGGCATAATGCCAGGCGGGCCATTTACCGTCATTGACGTCAATAGGGGGCGTACTTGGCATATG
ATACACTTGATGTACTGCCAAGTGGGCAGTTTACCGTAAATACTCCACCCATTGACGTCAATGGAAAGTC
CCTATTGGCGTTACTATGGGAACATACGTCATTATTGACGTCAATGGGCGGGGGTCGTTGGGCGGTCAGC
CAGGCGGGCCATTTACCGTAAGTTATGTAACGCGGAACTCCATATATGGGCTATGAACTAATGACCCCGT
AATTGATTACTATTAATAACTAGTCAATAATCAATGTCGACCCAGGTGGCACTTTTCGGGGAAATGTGCG
CGGAACCCCTATTTGTTTATTTTTCTAAATACATTCAAATATGTATCCGCTCATGAGACAATAACCCTGA
TAAATGCTTCAATAATATTGAAAAAGGAAGAGTATGAGTATTCAACATTTCCGTGTCGCCCTTATTCCCT
TTTTTGCGGCATTTTGCCTTCCTGTTTTTGCTCACCCAGAAACGCTGGTGAAAGTAAAAGATGCTGAAGA
TCAGTTGGGTGCACGAGTGGGTTACATCGAACTGGATCTCAACAGCGGTAAGATCCTTGAGAGTTTTCGC
CCCGAAGAACGTTTTCCAATGATGAGCACTTTTAAAGTTCTGCTATGTGGCGCGGTATTATCCCGTATTG
ACGCCGGGCAAGAGCAACTCGGTCGCCGCATACACTATTCTCAGAATGACTTGGTTGAGTACTCACCAGT
CACAGAAAAGCATCTTACGGATGGCATGACAGTAAGAGAATTATGCAGTGCTGCCATAACCATGAGTGAT
AACACTGCGGCCAACTTACTTCTGACAACGATCGGAGGACCGAAGGAGCTAACCGCTTTTTTGCACAACA
TGGGGGATCATGTAACTCGCCTTGATCGTTGGGAACCGGAGCTGAATGAAGCCATACCAAACGACGAGCG
TGACACCACGATGCCTGTAGCAATGGCAACAACGTTGCGCAAACTATTAACTGGCGAACTACTTACTCTA
GCTTCCCGGCAACAATTAATAGACTGGATGGAGGCGGATAAAGTTGCAGGACCACTTCTGCGCTCGGCCC
TTCCGGCTGGCTGGTTTATTGCTGATAAATCTGGAGCCGGTGAGCGTGGGTCTCGCGGTATCATTGCAGC
ACTGGGGCCAGATGGTAAGCCCTCCCGTATCGTAGTTATCTACACGACGGGGAGTCAGGCAACTATGGAT
GAACGAAATAGACAGATCGCTGAGATAGGTGCCTCACTGATTAAGCATTGGTAACTGTCAGACCAAGTTT
ACTCATATATACTTTAGATTGATTTAAAACTTCATTTTTAATTTAAAAGGATCTAGGTGAAGATCCTTTT
TGATAATCTCATGACCAAAATCCCTTAACGTGAGTTTTCGTTCCACTGAGCGTCAGACCCCGTAGAAAAG
ATCAAAGGATCTTCTTGAGATCCTTTTTTTCTGCGCGTAATCTGCTGCTTGCAAACAAAAAAACCACCGC
TACCAGCGGTGGTTTGTTTGCCGGATCAAGAGCTACCAACTCTTTTTCCGAAGGTAACTGGCTTCAGCAG
AGCGCAGATACCAAATACTGTTCTTCTAGTGTAGCCGTAGTTAGGCCACCACTTCAAGAACTCTGTAGCA
CCGCCTACATACCTCGCTCTGCTAATCCTGTTACCAGTGGCTGCTGCCAGTGGCGATAAGTCGTGTCTTA
CCGGGTTGGACTCAAGACGATAGTTACCGGATAAGGCGCAGCGGTCGGGCTGAACGGGGGGTTCGTGCAC
ACAGCCCAGCTTGGAGCGAACGACCTACACCGAACTGAGATACCTACAGCGTGAGCTATGAGAAAGCGCC
ACGCTTCCCGAAGGGAGAAAGGCGGACAGGTATCCGGTAAGCGGCAGGGTCGGAACAGGAGAGCGCACGA
GGGAGCTTCCAGGGGGAAACGCCTGGTATCTTTATAGTCCTGTCGGGTTTCGCCACCTCTGACTTGAGCG
TCGATTTTTGTGATGCTCGTCAGGGGGGCGGAGCCTATGGAAAAACGCCAGCAACGCGGCCTTTTTACGG
TTCCTGGCCTTTTGCTGGCCTTTTGCTCACATGTTCTTTCCTGCGTTATCCCCTGCTTCTGTGGATAACC
GTATTACCGCCTTTGAGTGAGCTGATACCGCTCGCCGCAGCCGAACGACCGAGCGCAGCGAGTCAGTGAG
CGAGGAAGCGGAAGAGCGCCCAATACGCAAACCGCCTCTCCCCGCGCGTTGGCCGATTCATTAATGCAGC
GGATCCAGACATGATAAGATACATTGATGAGTTTGGACAAACCACAACTAGAATGCAGTGAAAAAAATGC
TTTATTTGTGAAATTTGTGATGCTATTGCTTTATTTGTAACCATTATAAGCTGCAATAAACAAGTTAGCT
TTTTGCAAAAGCCTAGGCCTCCAAAAAAGCCTCCTCACTACTTCTGGAATAGCTCAGAGGCCGAGGCGGC
CTCGGCCTCTGCATAAATAAAAAAAATTAGTCAGCCATGGGGCGGAGAATGGGCGGAACTGGGCGGAGTT
AGGGGCGGGATGGGCGGAGTTAGGGGCGGGACTATGGTTGCTGACTAATTGAGATGCGGATCCGCTGGCA
CGACAGGTTTCCCGACTGGAAAGCGGGCAGTGAGCGCAACGCAATTAATGTGAGTTAGCTCACTCATTAG
GCACCCCAGGCTTTACACTTTATGCTTCCGGCTCGTATGTTGTGTGGAATTGTGAGCGGATAACAATTTC
ACACAGGAAACAGCTATGACCATGATTACGCCAAGCTTGGGCTGCAGGTCGAGGGATCTCCATAAGAGAA
GAGGGACAGCTATGACTGGGAGTAGTCAGGAGAGGAGGAAAAATCTGGCTAGTAAAACATGTAAGGAAAA
TTTTAGGGATGTTAAAGAAAAAAATAACACAAAACAAAATAT
